>Addgene plasmid #40776 | Mek2 | depositor partial sequence | sequence record 53595 | T7 and BGHR
CNNNNNNNNNNNNNNGTTNNACTNNNCTTGGTACCGAGCTCGGATCCATGGAACAAAAACTTATTTCTGA
AGAAGATCTGGGAATTCTGTACTTCCAATCCAATGCGCTGGCCCGGAGGAAGCCGGTGCTGCCGGCGCTC
ACCATCAACCCTACCATCGCCGAGGGCCCATCCCCTACCAGCGAGGGCGCCTCCGAGGCAAACCTGGTGG
ACCTGCAGAAGAAGCTGGAGGAGCTGGAACTTGACGAGCAGCAGAAGAAGCGGCTGGAAGCCTTTCTCAC
CCAGAAAGCCAAGGTCGGCGAACTCAAAGACGATGACTTCGAAAGGATCTCAGAGCTGGGCGCGGGCAAC
GGCGGGGTGGTCACCAAAGTCCAGCACAGACCCTCGGGCCTCATCATGGCCAGGAAGCTGATCCACCTTG
AGATCAAGCCGGCCATCCGGAACCAGATCATCCGCGAGCTGCAGGTCCTGCACGAATGCAACTCGCCGTA
CATCGTGGGCTTCTACGGGGCCTTCTACAGTGACGGGGAGATCAGCATTTGCATGGAACACATGGATGGC
GGCTCCCTGGACCAGGTGCTGAAAGAGGCCAAGAGGATTCCCGAGGAGATCCTGGGGAAAGTCAGCATCG
CGGTTCTCCGGGGCTTGGCGTACCTCCGAGAGAAGCACCAGATCATGCACCGAGATGTGAAGCCCTCCAA
CATCCTCGTGAACTCTAGAGGGGAGATCAAGCTGTGTGACTTCGGGGTGAGCGGCCAGCTCATAGACTCC
ATGGCCAACTCCTTCGTGGGCACGCGCTCCTACATGGCTCCGGAGCGGTTGCAGGGCACACATTACTCGG
TGCAGTCGGACATCTGGAGCATGGGCCTGTCCCTGGTGGAGCTGGCCGTCGGAAGGTACCCCATCCCCCC
GCCCGACGCCAAAGAGCTGGAGGCCATCTTTGGCCGGCCCGTGGTCGACGGGGAAGAAGGAGAGCCTCAC
AGCATCTCGCCTCGGCCGAGGCCCCCCGGGCGCCCCGTCAGCGGTCACGGGATGGATAGCCGGCCTGCCA
TGGCCATCTTTGAACTCCTGGACTATATTGTGAACGAGCCACCTCCTAAGCTGCCCAACGGTGTGTTCAC
CCCCGACTTCCAGGAGTTTGTCAATAAATGCCTCATCAAGAACCCAGCGGAGCGGGCGGACCTGAAGATG
CTCACAAACCACACCTTCATCAAGCGGTCCGAGGTGGAAGAAGTGGATTTTGCCGGCTGGTTGTGTAAAA
CCCTGCGGCTGAACCAGCCCGGCACACCCACGCGCACCGCCGTGTGACATTGGAAGTGGATAACTCGAGC
ATGCATCTAGANNNCNNTNNNNNNN
