>Addgene plasmid #40776 | Mek2 | addgene partial sequence | sequence record 54431 | T7 5'-TAATACGACTCACTATAGGG-3'
AGCTTGGTACCGAGCTCGGATCCATGGAACAAAAACTTATTTCTGAAGAAGATCTGGGAATTCTGTACTT
CCAATCCAATGCGCTGGCCCGGAGGAAGCCGGTGCTGCCGGCGCTCACCATCAACCCTACCATCGCCGAG
GGCCCATCCCCTACCAGCGAGGGCGCCTCCGAGGCAAACCTGGTGGACCTGCAGAAGAAGCTGGAGGAGC
TGGAACTTGACGAGCAGCAGAAGAAGCGGCTGGAAGCCTTTCTCACCCAGAAAGCCAAGGTCGGCGAACT
CAAAGACGATGACTTCGAAAGGATCTCAGAGCTGGGCGCGGGCAACGGCGGGGTGGTCACCAAAGTCCAG
CACAGACCCTCGGGCCTCATCATGGCCAGGAAGCTGATCCACCTTGAGATCAAGCCGGCCATCCGGAACC
AGATCATCCGCGAGCTGCAGGTCCTGCACGAATGCAACTCGCCGTACATCGTGGGCTTCTACGGGGCCTT
CTACAGTGACGGGGAGATCAGCATTTGCATGGAACACATGGATGGCGGCTCCCTGGACCAGGTGCTGAAA
GAGGCCAAGAGGATTCCCGAGGAGATCCTGGGGAAAGTCAGCATCGCGGTTCTCCGGGGCTTGGCGTACC
TCCGAGAGAAGCACCAGATCATGCACCGAGATGTGAAGCCCTCCAACATCCTCGTGAACTCTAGAGGGGA
GATCAAGCTGTGTGACTTCGGGGTGAGCGGCCAGCTCATAGACTCCATGGCCAACTCCTTCGTGGGCACG
CGCTCCTACATGGCTCCGGAGCGGTTGCAGGGCACACATTACTCGGTGCAGTCGGACATCTGGAGCATGG
GCC
