[The description below was written by a language model from this plasmid's Addgene catalogue record.]
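Description:
Mek2 is a mammalian expression plasmid built on the pcDNA3.1-Hygro backbone (about 5.6 kb) carrying a roughly 1.2 kb human MAP2K2 coding sequence, for a total size of about 6.8 kb. MAP2K2, also known as MEK2 or MKK2, encodes a dual-specificity kinase of the MAPK/ERK signalling cascade. The plasmid is maintained in E. coli as a high-copy vector under ampicillin selection. In mammalian cells, the hygromycin marker allows selection of stably transfected populations as well as simple transient use.

The insert was introduced by ligation-independent cloning and is transcribed from the CMV promoter, a strong constitutive promoter in most mammalian cell lines. A Myc epitope tag encoded by the backbone sits at the N terminus, and the native starting methionine of MEK2 has been removed, so translation should begin upstream at the tag and produce a single Myc-MEK2 fusion rather than an untagged product from internal initiation. The listed sequencing primers (T7 upstream, BGH reverse downstream) fit the usual pcDNA3.1 layout, in which a T7 promoter site precedes the cloning region and a bovine growth hormone polyadenylation signal follows it. No feature table was supplied, however, so these elements are inferred, not annotated.

No other mutations are recorded, so apart from the missing start codon the insert appears to be wild-type. The record does not state a specific purpose. A construct like this is generally suited to overexpressing epitope-tagged MEK2 in mammalian cells, with detection or immunoprecipitation through the Myc tag for studies of kinase signalling.
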