Addgene plasmid #40776: Mek2
Depositing lab: Dustin Maly. Depositing organization: University of Washington.
Backbone
  Vector backbone: pcDNA3.1-Hygro
  Backbone size w/o insert (bp): 5600
  Total vector size (bp): 6800
  Vector type: Mammalian Expression
  Selectable markers: Hygromycin
Growth in bacteria
  Bacterial resistance: Ampicillin, 100 μg/mL
  Growth temperature: 37°C
  Growth strain: XL1 Blue
  Copy number: High Copy
Gene/Insert
  Gene/Insert name: MKK2
  Species: H. sapiens (human)
  Insert size (bp): 1200
  Mutation: Starting Met removed
  Entrez Gene: MAP2K2 (a.k.a. CFC4, MAPKK2, MEK2, MKK2, PRKMK2)
  Promoter: CMV
  Tag / fusion protein: Myc (N terminal on backbone)
  Cloning method: Ligation Independent Cloning
  Sequencing primers: 5′ T7; 3′ BGH-rev
Terms and licenses: Academic/Nonprofit Terms; Industry Terms: Not Available to Industry
How to cite: Mek2 was a gift from Dustin Maly (Addgene plasmid # 40776 ; http://n2t.net/addgene:40776 ; RRID:Addgene_40776)
